Addgene plasmid #135865: D52_Ld_322130
Purpose: Expression of Leishmania donovani ectodomain in mammalian cells
Depositing lab: Gavin Wright. Depositing organization: Wellcome Sanger Institute. Publication: Systematic identification of genes encoding cell surface and secreted proteins that are essential for in vitro growth and infection in Leishmania donovani. Roberts AJ, Ong HB, Clare S, Brandt C, Harcourt K, Franssen SU, Cotton JA, Muller-Sienerth N, Wright GJ. PLoS Pathog. 2022 Feb 24;18(2):e1010364. doi: 10.1371/journal.ppat.1010364. eCollection 2022 Feb. PubMed 35202447.
Backbone
  Vector backbone: pTT3
  Backbone manufacturer: Yves Durocher, NRC
  Backbone size w/o insert (bp): 6132
  Vector type: Mammalian Expression
Growth in bacteria
  Bacterial resistance: Ampicillin, 100 μg/mL
  Growth temperature: 37°C
  Growth strain: DH5alpha
  Copy number: High Copy
Gene/Insert
  Gene/Insert name: TLR4 regulator and MIR-interacting MSAP, putative (alt name: LDPBK_322130)
  Species: Leishmania donovani
  Insert size (bp): 990
  Tag / fusion protein: biotinylation sequence and His tag (C terminal on insert)
  Cloning method: Unknown
Terms and licenses: Academic/Nonprofit Terms; Industry Terms: Not Available to Industry
How to cite: D52_Ld_322130 was a gift from Gavin Wright (Addgene plasmid # 135865 ; http://n2t.net/addgene:135865 ; RRID:Addgene_135865)
