[The description below was written by a language model from this plasmid's Addgene catalogue record and pLannotate feature annotations shown in this document.]
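Description:
D52_Ld_322130 is a mammalian expression plasmid built on the pTT3 backbone for producing a soluble, recombinant ectodomain of a Leishmania donovani cell-surface or secreted protein, annotated as a putative TLR4 regulator and MIR-interacting MSAP (LDPBK_322130). In bacteria it is maintained through a high-copy ColE1/pUC-type origin and selected with ampicillin via the β-lactamase gene. It also carries a fragment of the Epstein-Barr virus oriP, an element that supports episomal retention in cells supplying EBNA1. This is a general property of oriP, and the record itself does not name a host cell line. Residual lac regulatory elements and other short bacterial fragments in the annotation appear to be backbone remnants rather than functional parts of the expression unit.

The expression cassette, which spans the numbering origin of the circular sequence, is driven by the human CMV immediate-early enhancer and promoter. This is followed by adenovirus-derived leader and splice elements, including a chimeric intron fragment; the hit to adenoviral preterminal protein on the opposite strand most likely reflects this adenoviral leader region rather than an expressed gene. A fragment of a mouse immunoglobulin heavy chain signal sequence lies just upstream of the insert region and would direct the product into the secretory pathway, and a rabbit β-globin polyadenylation signal terminates the transcript. The roughly 990 bp insert and its C-terminal biotinylation sequence and His tag are listed in the catalogue but not individually annotated; they presumably occupy the unannotated stretch between the signal sequence and the poly(A) signal. The tags would allow purification of the secreted protein and its capture after biotinylation. The plasmid comes from a systematic study of L. donovani surface and secreted proteins.
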