Features (pLannotate 1.2.2; 17 found; start..end, strand, type, name):
      2..201     +  promoter       CMV promoter: human cytomegalovirus (CMV) immediate early promoter
    269..307     +  misc_feature   Ad SA (fragment): adenovirus major late transcript splice acceptor (Friedrich and Soriano, 1991)
    340..549     -  CDS            PTP (fragment): TERM_ADE02 - Experimental evidence at protein level: Swiss-Prot protein existence level 1. Protein covalently bound to the viral DNA that acts as a primer for viral genomic replication by DNA strand displacement. Assembles on the viral origin of replication in an initiation complex with viral polymerase, DBP, host NFIA and host POU2F1/OCT1. During initiation, the polymerase covalently couples the first dCTP with Ser- 580 of pTP. The terminal protein stimulates the template activity over 20 fold compared to protein-free templates. Neo-synthesized viral genomes are linked to two preterminal prot
    580..669     +  intron         chimeric intron (fragment): chimera between introns from adenovirus and immunoglobulin heavy chain genes
    688..734     +  CDS            IgH signal sequence (fragment): signal sequence from the mouse immunoglobulin heavy chain variable region
   1969..2024    +  polyA_signal   β-globin poly(A) signal: rabbit β-globin polyadenylation signal (Gil and Proudfoot, 1987)
   2538..4219    -  rep_origin     oriP (fragment): Epstein-Barr virus oriP replication origin (Yates et al., 2000)
   4346..4450    +  promoter       AmpR promoter: bla
   4451..5311    +  CDS            AmpR: β-lactamase; bla; confers resistance to ampicillin, carbenicillin, and related antibiotics
   5482..6070    +  rep_origin     ori: high-copy-number ColE1/pMB1/pBR322/pUC origin of replication
   6253..6345    +  CDS            lacI (fragment): lac repressor; lacI; The lac repressor binds to the lac operator to inhibit transcription in E. coli. This inhibition can be relieved by adding lactose or isopropyl-β-D-thiogalactopyranoside (IPTG).
   6358..6379    +  protein_bind   CAP binding site: CAP binding activates transcription in the presence of cAMP. E. coli catabolite activator protein
   6394..6424    +  promoter       lac promoter: promoter for the E. coli lac operon
   6432..6448    +  protein_bind   lac operator: The lac repressor binds to the lac operator to inhibit transcription in E. coli. This inhibition can be relieved by adding lactose or isopropyl-β-D-thiogalactopyranoside (IPTG). lac repressor encoded by lacI
   6518..6534    +  promoter       tet promoter (fragment): E. coli promoter for tetracycline efflux protein gene
   6544..6569    -  CDS            bla(M) (fragment): β-lactamase lacking the signal sequence; bla(M); allows cytosolic expression of β-lactamase
   6743..7122    +  enhancer       CMV enhancer: human cytomegalovirus immediate early enhancer
>Addgene plasmid #135865 | D52_Ld_322130 | addgene full sequence | sequence record 274656 | Addgene NGS Result
GTGATGCGGTTTTGGCAGTACACCAATGGGCGTGGATAGCGGTTTGACTCACGGGGATTTCCAAGTCTCC
ACCCCATTGACGTCAATGGGAGTTTGTTTTGGCACCAAAATCAACGGGACTTTCCAAAATGTCGTAATAA
CCCCGCCCCGTTGACGCAAATGGGCGGTAGGCGTGTACGGTGGGAGGTCTATATAAGCAGAGCTCGTTTA
GTGAACCGTCAGATCCTCACTCTCTTCCGCATCGCTGTCTGCGAGGGCCAGCTGTTGGGCTCGCGGTTGA
GGACAAACTCTTCGCGGTCTTTCCAGTACTCTTGGATCGGAAACCCGTCGGCCTCCGAACGGTACTCCGC
CACCGAGGGACCTGAGCGAGTCCGCATCGACCGGATCGGAAAACCTCTCGAGAAAGGCGTCTAACCAGTC
ACAGTCGCAAGGTAGGCTGAGCACCGTGGCGGGCGGCAGCGGGTGGCGGTCGGGGTTGTTTCTGGCGGAG
GTGCTGCTGATGATGTAATTAAAGTAGGCGGTCTTGAGACGGCGGATGGTCGAGGTGAGGTGTGGCAGGC
TTGAGATCCAGCTGTTGGGGTGAGTACTCCCTCTCAAAAGCGGGCATTACTTCTGCGCTAAGATTGTCAG
TTTCCAAAAACGAGGAGGATTTGATATTCACCTGGCCCGATCTGGCCATACACTTGAGTGACAATGACAT
CCACTTTGCCTTTCTCTCCACAGGTGTCCACTCCCAGGTCCAAGTTTGCCACCATGGAGTTTCAGACCCA
GGTACTCATGTCCCTGCTGCTCTGCATGTCTGGTGCGGCCGCCGCTCCACCTCCACAGGGCAAGCCTATC
AGACCCCTGCACGGCGCTGGCTACGAGCACCTGGATTGCAGCGCCTGCATCACCGTGGCCCGGACCCTGT
TCGAGCGGCTGAATCAGACCCTGGCCGAGAACCCCAGCACCTACCTGATCAGCCACCGGCTGGGCAAGAA
GAACCAGCTGCGGCGGAGACAGTACCGGAACAGCGAGCTGCTGGTCACCGAAGTGATGGAAAACGTGTGC
ACCAGCTACAAGAACGACGCCCGGCTGCTGCGGCTGCACCCCAAGAGCAAAGTGCGGCTGTACCACCAGC
AGGTGTTCGGCGACACCAGACTGGGAGTGCGGCACGCCCTGCGCGAGGATGAGGTGTACCCTGCCGATGC
CGATAGCGCCGCCTGGGCCGAGAAGCTGGATGGCCAGCTGTACCCTATCGCCCGGCTGTACAGCAGACAG
GACGCCGACGCTCTGCAGGGCCTGCAGTCTCTGAGCGCCACCCCTACCATGTGCGCCCTGCTGGTGGAAG
AGTTCGAGGACGAGATCGAGAGCCTGGTCAAGAGCGTGCGGAGCCTGGAAGAGACAGAGCACAGCCTGTG
CGGCATGGCCCTGCCCGTGAACAAGCCCAGAACCGCCCTGGACGGCGAGACAGAGGGCGACGAAGTGTCC
AGCGCCCCTCTGATCACCAACGTGTGCGCCGACGTGGAAGTGCTGCGGGCTGCCGCTAGACGGGACCAGC
AGAGATGGGAGCAGTACGAGCGGAGAGAGGCCAAGCGGAAGGCCAAGCTGGACCAGCGGCGGAAGCTGGA
AACAACCGCCGCTGCCGCCACCAGCGAGCCTGCCGAAGAGGCCCCTACAAATGCCGAGGCCGCTGCTGCC
CTGGCCTCTTCTGCTCCTGGCGCCCCTGGCGAGCCCATCGACTCTCCAACCGAGGAAGCCCCCTACAGCA
GCGCCGACGGCGCCGTGAAAGAGGCCGCCGAGGACAGAACCGACGGCGACCTGGGCGCGCCCGGCAGCCT
GCACCACATCCTGGACGCCCAGAAGATGCTGTGGAACCACAGGGACAGGAACCTGCCTCCTCTGGCCCCT
CTGGGCCCCCACCACCATCACCACCATTGAGTCTAGACACGTGATTAATTAAGGATCCCCCGACCTCGAC
CTCTGGCTAATAAAGGAAATTTATTTTCATTGCAATAGTGTGTTGGAATTTTTTGTGTCTCTCACTCGGA
AGGACATATGGGAGGGCAAATCATTTGGTCGAGATCCCTCGGAGATCTCTAGCTAGAGGATCGATCCCCG
CCCCGGACGAACTAAACCTGACTACGACATCTCTGCCCCTTCTTCGCGGGGCAGTGCATGTAATCCCTTC
AGTTGGTTGGTACAACTTGCCAACTGGGCCCTGTTCCACATGTGACACGGGGGGGGACCAAACACAAAGG
GGTTCTCTGACTGTAGTTGACATCCTTATAAATGGATGTGCACATTTGCCAACACTGAGTGGCTTTCATC
CTGGAGCAGACTTTGCAGTCTGTGGACTGCAACACAACATTGCCTTTATGTGTAACTCTTGGCTGAAGCT
CTTACACCAATGCTGGGGGACATGTACCTCCCAGGGGCCCAGGAAGACTACGGGAGGCTACACCAACGTC
AATCAGAGGGGCCTGTGTAGCTACCGATAAGCGGACCCTCAAGAGGGCATTAGCAATAGTGTTTATAAGG
CCCCCTTGTTAACCCTAAACGGGTAGCATATGCTTCCCGGGTAGTAGTATATACTATCCAGACTAACCCT
AATTCAATAGCATATGTTACCCAACGGGAAGCATATGCTATCGAATTAGGGTTAGTAAAAGGGTCCTAAG
GAACAGCGATATCTCCCACCCCATGAGCTGTCACGGTTTTATTTACATGGGGTCAGGATTCCACGAGGGT
AGTGAACCATTTTAGTCACAAGGGCAGTGGCTGAAGATCAAGGAGCGGGCAGTGAACTCTCCTGAATCTT
CGCCTGCTTCTTCATTCTCCTTCGTTTAGCTAATAGAATAACTGCTGAGTTGTGAACAGTAAGGTGTATG
TGAGGTGCTCGAAAACAAGGTTTCAGGTGACGCCCCCAGAATAAAATTTGGACGGGGGGTTCAGTGGTGG
CATTGTGCTATGACACCAATATAACCCTCACAAACCCCTTGGGCAATAAATACTAGTGTAGGAATGAAAC
ATTCTGAATATCTTTAACAATAGAAATCCATGGGGTGGGGACAAGCCGTAAAGACTGGATGTCCATCTCA
CACGAATTTATGGCTATGGGCAACACATAATCCTAGTGCAATATGATACTGGGGTTATTAAGATGTGTCC
CAGGCAGGGACCAAGACAGGTGAACCATGTTGTTACACTCTATTTGTAACAAGGGGAAAGAGAGTGGACG
CCGACAGCAGCGGACTCCACTGGTTGTCTCTAACACCCCCGAAAATTAAACGGGGCTCCACGCCAATGGG
GCCCATAAACAAAGACAAGTGGCCACTCTTTTTTTTGAAATTGTGGAGTGGGGGCACGCGTCAGCCCCCA
CACGCCGCCCTGCGGTTTTGGACTGTAAAATAAGGGTGTAATAACTTGGCTGATTGTAACCCCGCTAACC
ACTGCGGTCAAACCACTTGCCCACAAAACCACTAATGGCACCCCGGGGAATACCTGCATAAGTAGGTGGG
CGGGCCAAGATAGGGGCGCGATTGCTGCGATCTGGAGGACAAATTACACACACTTGCGCCTGAGCGCCAA
GCACAGGGTTGTTGGTCCTCATATTCACGAGGTCGCTGAGAGCACGGTGGGCTAATGTTGCCATGGGTAG
CATATACTACCCAAATATCTGGATAGCATATGCTATCCTAATCTATATCTGGGTAGCATAGGCTATCCTA
ATCTATATCTGGGTAGCATATGCTATCCTAATCTATATCTGGGTAGTATATGCTATCCTAATTTATATCT
GGGTAGCATAGGCTATCCTAATCTATATCTGGGTAGCATATGCTATCCTAATCTATATCTGGGTAGTATA
TGCTATCCTAATCTGTATCCGGGTAGCATATGCTATCCTAATAGAGATTAGGGTAGTATATGCTATCCTA
ATTTATATCTGGGTAGCATATACTACCCAAATATCTGGATAGCATATGCTATCCTAATCTATATCTGGGT
AGCATATGCTATCCTAATCTATATCTGGGTAGCATAGGCTATCCTAATCTATATCTGGGTAGCATATGCT
ATCCTAATCTATATCTGGGTAGTATATGCTATCCTAATTTATATCTGGGTAGCATAGGCTATCCTAATCT
ATATCTGGGTAGCATATGCTATCCTAATCTATATCTGGGTAGTATATGCTATCCTAATCTGTATCCGGGT
AGCATATGCTATCCTCATGATAAGCTGTCAAACATGAGAATTTTCTTGAAGACGAAAGGGCCTCGTGATA
CGCCTATTTTTATAGGTTAATGTCATGATAATAATGGTTTCTTAGACGTCAGGTGGCACTTTTCGGGGAA
ATGTGCGCGGAACCCCTATTTGTTTATTTTTCTAAATACATTCAAATATGTATCCGCTCATGAGACAATA
ACCCTGATAAATGCTTCAATAATATTGAAAAAGGAAGAGTATGAGTATTCAACATTTCCGTGTCGCCCTT
ATTCCCTTTTTTGCGGCATTTTGCCTTCCTGTTTTTGCTCACCCAGAAACGCTGGTGAAAGTAAAAGATG
CTGAAGATCAGTTGGGTGCACGAGTGGGTTACATCGAACTGGATCTCAACAGCGGTAAGATCCTTGAGAG
TTTTCGCCCCGAAGAACGTTTTCCAATGATGAGCACTTTTAAAGTTCTGCTATGTGGCGCGGTATTATCC
CGTGTTGACGCCGGGCAAGAGCAACTCGGTCGCCGCATACACTATTCTCAGAATGACTTGGTTGAGTACT
CACCAGTCACAGAAAAGCATCTTACGGATGGCATGACAGTAAGAGAATTATGCAGTGCTGCCATAACCAT
GAGTGATAACACTGCGGCCAACTTACTTCTGACAACGATCGGAGGACCGAAGGAGCTAACCGCTTTTTTG
CACAACATGGGGGATCATGTAACTCGCCTTGATCGTTGGGAACCGGAGCTGAATGAAGCCATACCAAACG
ACGAGCGTGACACCACGATGCCTGCAGCAATGGCAACAACGTTGCGCAAACTATTAACTGGCGAACTACT
TACTCTAGCTTCCCGGCAACAATTAATAGACTGGATGGAGGCGGATAAAGTTGCAGGACCACTTCTGCGC
TCGGCCCTTCCGGCTGGCTGGTTTATTGCTGATAAATCTGGAGCCGGTGAGCGTGGGTCTCGCGGTATCA
TTGCAGCACTGGGGCCAGATGGTAAGCCCTCCCGTATCGTAGTTATCTACACGACGGGGAGTCAGGCAAC
TATGGATGAACGAAATAGACAGATCGCTGAGATAGGTGCCTCACTGATTAAGCATTGGTAACTGTCAGAC
CAAGTTTACTCATATATACTTTAGATTGATTTAAAACTTCATTTTTAATTTAAAAGGATCTAGGTGAAGA
TCCTTTTTGATAATCTCATGACCAAAATCCCTTAACGTGAGTTTTCGTTCCACTGAGCGTCAGACCCCGT
AGAAAAGATCAAAGGATCTTCTTGAGATCCTTTTTTTCTGCGCGTAATCTGCTGCTTGCAAACAAAAAAA
CCACCGCTACCAGCGGTGGTTTGTTTGCCGGATCAAGAGCTACCAACTCTTTTTCCGAAGGTAACTGGCT
TCAGCAGAGCGCAGATACCAAATACTGTTCTTCTAGTGTAGCCGTAGTTAGGCCACCACTTCAAGAACTC
TGTAGCACCGCCTACATACCTCGCTCTGCTAATCCTGTTACCAGTGGCTGCTGCCAGTGGCGATAAGTCG
TGTCTTACCGGGTTGGACTCAAGACGATAGTTACCGGATAAGGCGCAGCGGTCGGGCTGAACGGGGGGTT
CGTGCACACAGCCCAGCTTGGAGCGAACGACCTACACCGAACTGAGATACCTACAGCGTGAGCTATGAGA
AAGCGCCACGCTTCCCGAAGGGAGAAAGGCGGACAGGTATCCGGTAAGCGGCAGGGTCGGAACAGGAGAG
CGCACGAGGGAGCTTCCAGGGGGAAACGCCTGGTATCTTTATAGTCCTGTCGGGTTTCGCCACCTCTGAC
TTGAGCGTCGATTTTTGTGATGCTCGTCAGGGGGGCGGAGCCTATGGAAAAACGCCAGCAACGCGGCCTT
TTTACGGTTCCTGGCCTTTTGCTGGCCTTTTGCTCACATGTTCTTTCCTGCGTTATCCCCTGATTCTGTG
GATAACCGTATTACCGCCTTTGAGTGAGCTGATACCGCTCGCCGCAGCCGAACGACCGAGCGCAGCGAGT
CAGTGAGCGAGGAAGCGGAAGAGCGCCCAATACGCAAACCGCCTCTCCCCGCGCGTTGGCCGATTCATTA
ATGCAGCTGGCACGACAGGTTTCCCGACTGGAAAGCGGGCAGTGAGCGCAACGCAATTAATGTGAGTTAG
CTCACTCATTAGGCACCCCAGGCTTTACACTTTATGCTTCCGGCTCGTATGTTGTGTGGAATTGTGAGCG
GATAACAATTTCACACAGGAAACAGCTATGACCATGATTACGCCAAGCTCTAGCTAGAGGTCGACCAATT
CTCATGTTTGACAGCTTATCATCGCAGATCCGGGCAACGTTGTTGCCATTGCTGCAGGCGCAGAACTGGT
AGGTATGGAAGATCTATACATTGAATCAATATTGGCAATTAGCCATATTAGTCATTGGTTATATAGCATA
AATCAATATTGGCTATTGGCCATTGCATACGTTGTATCTATATCATAATATGTACATTTATATTGGCTCA
TGTCCAATATGACCGCCATGTTGACATTGATTATTGACTAGTTATTAATAGTAATCAATTACGGGGTCAT
TAGTTCATAGCCCATATATGGAGTTCCGCGTTACATAACTTACGGTAAATGGCCCGCCTGGCTGACCGCC
CAACGACCCCCGCCCATTGACGTCAATAATGACGTATGTTCCCATAGTAACGCCAATAGGGACTTTCCAT
TGACGTCAATGGGTGGAGTATTTACGGTAAACTGCCCACTTGGCAGTACATCAAGTGTATCATATGCCAA
GTCCGCCCCCTATTGACGTCAATGACGGTAAATGGCCCGCCTGGCATTATGCCCAGTACATGACCTTACG
GGACTTTCCTACTTGGCAGTACATCTACGTATTAGTCATCGCTATTACCATG
